Addgene plasmid #40935: pCMV5-Flag-EPLIN alpha delta N112
Depositing lab: Elizabeth Luna & Scott Maul. Depositing organization: University of California, Los Angeles (UCLA). Publication: Inhibition of anchorage-independent growth of transformed NIH3T3 cells by epithelial protein lost in neoplasm (EPLIN) requires localization of EPLIN to actin cytoskeleton. Song Y, Maul RS, Gerbin CS, Chang DD. Mol Biol Cell. 2002 Apr;13(4):1408-16. 10.1091/mbc.01-08-0414 PubMed 11950948.
Backbone
  Vector backbone: pCMV5-Flag
  Vector type: Mammalian Expression
Growth in bacteria
  Bacterial resistance: Ampicillin, 100 μg/mL
  Growth temperature: 37°C
  Growth strain: JM109
  Copy number: Unknown
Gene/Insert
  Gene/Insert name: EPLIN
  Species: H. sapiens (human)
  Mutation: deleted amino acids 1-112
  Entrez Gene: LIMA1 (a.k.a. EPLIN, LDLCQ8, SREBP3)
  Tag / fusion protein: Flag (N terminal on backbone)
  Cloning method: Restriction Enzyme; 5′ cloning site BamHI (not destroyed); 3′ cloning site SalI (not destroyed)
  Sequencing primers: 5′ unknown; 3′ unknown
Resource information
  A portion of this plasmid was derived from a plasmid made by: Raymond S. Maul
Terms and licenses: Academic/Nonprofit Terms; Industry Terms: Not Available to Industry
How to cite: pCMV5-Flag-EPLIN alpha delta N112 was a gift from Elizabeth Luna & Scott Maul (Addgene plasmid # 40935 ; http://n2t.net/addgene:40935 ; RRID:Addgene_40935)
