[The description below was written by a language model from this plasmid's Addgene catalogue record.]
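Description:
pCMV5-Flag-EPLIN alpha delta N112 is a mammalian expression plasmid built on the pCMV5-Flag backbone and carrying an N-terminally truncated form of human EPLIN (epithelial protein lost in neoplasm, encoded by LIMA1). The insert corresponds to the alpha isoform, as indicated by the construct name, with amino acids 1-112 deleted. It was placed between BamHI and SalI sites, both of which remain intact, so that the coding sequence is fused in frame to a Flag epitope supplied by the backbone at the N terminus. The record does not explicitly list the promoter or other regulatory elements, although the backbone name implies that expression is driven by a cytomegalovirus promoter, as is standard for the pCMV series. In bacteria the plasmid is selected with ampicillin. The origin of replication is not stated, the copy number is recorded as unknown, and no mammalian selection marker is listed. No feature table accompanies the entry, so the element layout cannot be described in more detail.

The construct is one of what appears to be a deletion series used to map functional regions of EPLIN, a LIM-domain, actin-associated cytoskeletal protein. The associated study examined how EPLIN suppresses anchorage-independent growth of transformed NIH3T3 cells and found that this activity depends on localization of the protein to the actin cytoskeleton. Removing the first 112 residues allows the contribution of the N-terminal region to actin association, subcellular distribution and growth suppression to be tested. The Flag tag permits detection of the truncated protein by immunoblotting, immunofluorescence or immunoprecipitation, distinguishing it from endogenous EPLIN in transfected cells.
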