>Addgene plasmid #40935 | pCMV5-Flag-EPLIN alpha delta N112 | addgene partial sequence | sequence record 56133 | CMV-F 5'-CGCAAATGGGCGGTAGGCGTG-3'
TAGCAGAGCTCGTTAGTGACCGTCAGAATTGCCACCATGGACTACAAGGACGACGATGACAAGAATTCTG
CAGGATCCGCCAAGTACCAGGCAGCTGTGTCCAAACAAAGCAGCTCAACCAACTATACAAATGAGCTGAA
AGCCAGTGGTGGCGAAATCAAAATTCATAAAATGGAGCAAAAGGAGAATGTGCCCCCAGGTCCTGAGGTC
TGCATCACCCATCAGGAAGGGGAAAAGATTTCTGCAAATGAGAATAGCCTGGCAGTCCGTTCCACCCCTG
CCGAAGATGACTCCCGTGACTCCCAGGTTAAGAGTGAGGTTCAACAGCCTGTCCATCCCAAGCCACTAAG
TCCAGATTCCAGAGCCTCCAGTCTTTCTGAAAGTTCTCCTCCCAAAGCAATGAAGAAGTTTCAGGCACCT
GCAAGAGAGACCTGCGTGGAATGTCAGAAGACAGTCTATCCAATGGAGCGTCTCTTGGCCAACCAGCAGG
TGTTTCACATCAGCTGCTTCCGTTGCTCCTATTGCAACAACAAACTCAGTCTAGGAACATATGCATCTTT
ACATGGAAGAATCTATTGTAAGCCTCACTTCAATCAACTCTTTAAATCTAAGGGCAACTATGATGAAGGC
TTTGGGCACAGACCACACAAGGATCTATGGGCAAGCAAAAATGAAAACGAAGAGATTTTGGAGAGACCAG
CCCAGCTTGCAAATGCAAGGGAGACCCCTCACAGCCCAGGGGTAGAAGATGCCCCTATTGCTAAGGTGGG
TGTCCTGGCTGCAAGTATGGAAGCCAAGGCCTCCTCTCAGCAGGAGAAGGAAGACAAGCCAGCTGAAACC
AAGAAGCTGAGGATCGCCTGGCCACCCCCCACTGAACTTGGAAGTTCAGGAAGTGCCTTGGAGGAAGGGA
TCAAAATGTCAAAGCCCAAATGGCCTCCTGAAGACGAAATCAGCAAGCCCGAAGTTCCTGAGGATGTCGA
TCTAGATCTGAAGAAGCTAAGACGATCTTCTTC
